Addgene plasmid #168499: pCDNA3_PKA-CαN (E12,14A)-mVenus
Purpose: Mammalian expression of the E12,14A mutant of the N-terminal 47 residues of mouse PKA catalytic subunit α C-terminally tagged by monomeric Venus.
Depositing lab: Haining Zhong. Depositing organization: Oregon Health & Science University. Publication: Myristoylation alone is sufficient for PKA catalytic subunits to associate with the plasma membrane to regulate neuronal functions. Xiong WH, Qin M, Zhong H. Proc Natl Acad Sci U S A. 2021 Apr 13;118(15). pii: 2021658118. doi: 10.1073/pnas.2021658118. PubMed 33876760.
Backbone
  Vector backbone: pcDNA3
  Backbone size w/o insert (bp): 5400
  Vector type: Mammalian Expression
Growth in bacteria
  Bacterial resistance: Ampicillin, 100 μg/mL
  Growth temperature: 37°C
  Growth strain: DH5alpha
  Copy number: High Copy
Gene/Insert
  Gene/Insert name: the E12,14A mutant of the N-terminal 47 residues of mouse PKA catalytic subunit α C-terminally tagged by monomeric Venus
Resource information
  A portion of this plasmid was derived from a plasmid made by: G. Stan McKnight, University of Washington
Terms and licenses: Academic/Nonprofit Terms; Industry Terms: Not Available to Industry
How to cite: pCDNA3_PKA-CαN (E12,14A)-mVenus was a gift from Haining Zhong (Addgene plasmid # 168499 ; http://n2t.net/addgene:168499 ; RRID:Addgene_168499)
