[The description below was written by a language model from this plasmid's Addgene catalogue record and pLannotate feature annotations shown in this document.]
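Description:
pCDNA3_PKA-CαN (E12,14A)-mVenus is a mammalian expression plasmid built on the pcDNA3 backbone, with a full sequence of about 6.3 kb. It is propagated in E. coli through a high-copy ColE1/pUC-type origin and selected with ampicillin via the β-lactamase gene and its native promoter. An f1 origin is also present, which permits single-stranded DNA production. For selection in mammalian cells, the backbone carries a neomycin phosphotransferase cassette driven by the SV40 enhancer/early promoter and terminated by an SV40 polyadenylation signal. The short annotated fragments of ble, lacI, the lac promoter/operator region, bom and an HIV-1 LTR are most likely backbone remnants or similarity hits rather than functional elements.

The payload sits between the human CMV immediate early enhancer/promoter and the bovine growth hormone polyadenylation signal, and is flanked by T7 and SP6 phage promoters that are standard in pcDNA3. It encodes the N-terminal 47 residues of the mouse PKA catalytic subunit α (Prkaca) carrying alanine substitutions at glutamates 12 and 14, fused at its C terminus to monomeric Venus, a yellow fluorescent protein with the monomerizing A206K mutation. Placing the fluorescent tag at the C terminus leaves the N terminus of the PKA fragment free. This matters because the associated study concerns myristoylation of PKA catalytic subunits and their association with the plasma membrane. The construct is therefore suited to imaging the subcellular localization of this isolated N-terminal segment in transfected cells. The record does not state the specific rationale for the E12,14A mutations.
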