Features (pLannotate 1.2.2; 22 found; start..end, strand, type, name):
     28..80      -  misc_feature   bom (fragment): basis of mobility region from pBR322
    235..614     +  enhancer       CMV enhancer: human cytomegalovirus immediate early enhancer
    615..818     +  promoter       CMV promoter: human cytomegalovirus (CMV) immediate early promoter
    814..847     +  LTR            5' LTR (truncated) (fragment): truncated 5' long terminal repeat (LTR) from HIV-1
    863..881     +  promoter       T7 promoter: promoter for bacteriophage T7 RNA polymerase
    907..1047    +  CDS            Prkaca (fragment): KAPCA_MOUSE - Also known as Pkaca. Experimental evidence at protein level: Swiss-Prot protein existence level 1. [Isoform 2]: Phosphorylates and activates ABL1 in sperm flagellum to promote spermatozoa capacitation. From Mus musculus (Mouse).
   1082..1797    +  CDS            mVenus (fragment): Venus YFP with monomerizing A206K mutation (Nagai et al., 2002; Kremers et al., 2006) mammalian codon-optimized
   1834..1852    -  promoter       SP6 promoter: promoter for bacteriophage SP6 RNA polymerase
   1878..2102    +  polyA_signal   bGH poly(A) signal: bovine growth hormone polyadenylation signal
   2106..2127    +  promoter       SV40 promoter (fragment): SV40 enhancer and early promoter
   2148..2576    +  rep_origin     f1 ori (sequence partly withheld): f1 bacteriophage origin of replication; arrow indicates direction of (+) strand synthesis
   2590..2919    +  promoter       SV40 promoter: SV40 enhancer and early promoter
   2986..3777    +  CDS            neo: KKA2_KLEPN - Also known as kan, nptII. Experimental evidence at protein level: Swiss-Prot protein existence level 1. Resistance to kanamycin, neomycin, paromomycin, ribostamycin, butirosin and gentamicin B. From Klebsiella pneumoniae.
   3801..3959    +  CDS            ble (fragment): BLE_KLEPN - Experimental evidence at protein level: Swiss-Prot protein existence level 1. Binding protein with a strong affinity to the bleomycin family of antibiotics. Binds to CL990; an antimitotic-antibiotic compound. From Klebsiella pneumoniae.
   3954..4075    +  polyA_signal   SV40 poly(A) signal: SV40 polyadenylation signal
   4148..4164    -  protein_bind   lac operator: The lac repressor binds to the lac operator to inhibit transcription in E. coli. This inhibition can be relieved by adding lactose or isopropyl-β-D-thiogalactopyranoside (IPTG). lac repressor encoded by lacI
   4172..4202    -  promoter       lac promoter: promoter for the E. coli lac operon
   4217..4238    -  protein_bind   CAP binding site: CAP binding activates transcription in the presence of cAMP. E. coli catabolite activator protein
   4251..4343    -  CDS            lacI (fragment): lac repressor; lacI; The lac repressor binds to the lac operator to inhibit transcription in E. coli. This inhibition can be relieved by adding lactose or isopropyl-β-D-thiogalactopyranoside (IPTG).
   4526..5114    -  rep_origin     ori: high-copy-number ColE1/pMB1/pBR322/pUC origin of replication
   5285..6145    -  CDS            AmpR: β-lactamase; bla; confers resistance to ampicillin, carbenicillin, and related antibiotics
   6146..6250    -  promoter       AmpR promoter: bla
>Addgene plasmid #168499 | pCDNA3_PKA-CαN (E12,14A)-mVenus | addgene full sequence | sequence record 332636 | Addgene NGS Result
GACGGATCGGGAGATCTCCCGATCCCCTATGGTGCACTCTCAGTACAATCTGCTCTGATGCCGCATAGTT
AAGCCAGTATCTGCTCCCTGCTTGTGTGTTGGAGGTCGCTGAGTAGTGCGCGAGCAAAATTTAAGCTACA
ACAAGGCAAGGCTTGACCGACAATTGCATGAAGAATCTGCTTAGGGTTAGGCGTTTTGCGCTGCTTCGCG
ATGTACGGGCCAGATATACGCGTTGACATTGATTATTGACTAGTTATTAATAGTAATCAATTACGGGGTC
ATTAGTTCATAGCCCATATATGGAGTTCCGCGTTACATAACTTACGGTAAATGGCCCGCCTGGCTGACCG
CCCAACGACCCCCGCCCATTGACGTCAATAATGACGTATGTTCCCATAGTAACGCCAATAGGGACTTTCC
ATTGACGTCAATGGGTGGAGTATTTACGGTAAACTGCCCACTTGGCAGTACATCAAGTGTATCATATGCC
AAGTACGCCCCCTATTGACGTCAATGACGGTAAATGGCCCGCCTGGCATTATGCCCAGTACATGACCTTA
TGGGACTTTCCTACTTGGCAGTACATCTACGTATTAGTCATCGCTATTACCATGGTGATGCGGTTTTGGC
AGTACATCAATGGGCGTGGATAGCGGTTTGACTCACGGGGATTTCCAAGTCTCCACCCCATTGACGTCAA
TGGGAGTTTGTTTTGGCACCAAAATCAACGGGACTTTCCAAAATGTCGTAACAACTCCGCCCCATTGACG
CAAATGGGCGGTAGGCGTGTACGGTGGGAGGTCTATATAAGCAGAGCTCTCTGGCTAACTAGAGAACCCA
CTGCTTACTGGCTTATCGAAATTAATACGACTCACTATAGGGAGACCCAAGCTTGCGGCCGCTACCATGG
GCAACGCCGCCGCCGCCAAGAAGGGCAGCGCCCAGGCCAGCGTGAAAGAGTTCCTAGCCAAAGCCAAGGA
AGATTTCCTGAAAAAATGGGAGACCCCTTCTCAGAATACAGCCCAGTTGGATCAGTTTGATAGAATCATC
GATTATGATGTTCCTGATTATGCAAGCTTAATGAGCAAGGGCGAGGAGCTGTTCACCGGGGTGGTGCCCA
TCCTGGTCGAGCTGGACGGCGACGTAAACGGCCACAAGTTCAGCGTGTCCGGCGAGGGCGAGGGCGATGC
CACCTACGGCAAGCTGACCCTGAAGCTGATCTGCACCACCGGCAAGCTGCCCGTGCCCTGGCCCACCCTC
GTGACCACCCTGGGCTACGGCCTGCAGTGCTTCGCCCGCTACCCCGACCACATGAAGCAGCACGACTTCT
TCAAGTCCGCCATGCCCGAAGGCTACGTCCAGGAGCGCACCATCTTCTTCAAGGACGACGGCAACTACAA
GACCCGCGCCGAGGTGAAGTTCGAGGGCGACACCCTGGTGAACCGCATCGAGCTGAAGGGCATCGACTTC
AAGGAGGACGGCAACATCCTGGGGCACAAGCTGGAGTACAACTACAACAGCCACAACGTCTATATCACCG
CCGACAAGCAGAAGAACGGCATCAAGGCCAACTTCAAGATCCGCCACAACATCGAGGACGGCGGCGTGCA
GCTCGCCGACCACTACCAGCAGAACACCCCCATCGGCGACGGCCCCGTGCTGCTGCCCGACAACCACTAC
CTGAGCTACCAGTCCAAGCTGAGCAAAGACCCCAACGAGAAGCGCGATCACATGGTCCTGCTGGAGTTCG
TGACCGCCGCCGGGATCACTCTCGGCATGGACGAGCTGTACAAGTAAGAATTCAAGGCCTCTCGAGCCTC
TAGAGGGCCCTATTCTATAGTGTCACCTAAATGCTAGAGCTCGCTGATCAGCCTCGACTGTGCCTTCTAG
TTGCCAGCCATCTGTTGTTTGCCCCTCCCCCGTGCCTTCCTTGACCCTGGAAGGTGCCACTCCCACTGTC
CTTTCCTAATAAAATGAGGAAATTGCATCGCATTGTCTGAGTAGGTGTCATTCTATTCTGGGGGGTGGGG
TGGGGCAGGACAGCAAGGGGGAGGATTGGGAAGACAATAGCAGGCATGCTGGGGATGCGGTGGGCTCTAT
GGCTTCTGAGGCGGAAAGAACCAGCTGGGGCTCTAGGGGGTATCCCC
[124 nt withheld, positions 2148-2271]
C
[91 nt withheld, positions 2273-2363]
A
[49 nt withheld, positions 2365-2413]
CCTTTGACGTTGGAGTCCACGTTCTTT
[37 nt withheld, positions 2441-2477]
ACCCTATCTCGGTCTATTCTTTTGATTTATAAGGGATTTTGCCGATTTCGGCCTATTGGTTAAAAAATGA
GCTGATTTAACAAAAATTTAACGCGAATTAATTCTGTGGAATGTGTGTCAGTTAGGGTGTGGAAAGTCCC
CAGGCTCCCCAGCAGGCAGAAGTATGCAAAGCATGCATCTCAATTAGTCAGCAACCAGGTGTGGAAAGTC
CCCAGGCTCCCCAGCAGGCAGAAGTATGCAAAGCATGCATCTCAATTAGTCAGCAACCATAGTCCCGCCC
CTAACTCCGCCCATCCCGCCCCTAACTCCGCCCAGTTCCGCCCATTCTCCGCCCCATGGCTGACTAATTT
TTTTTATTTATGCAGAGGCCGAGGCCGCCTCTGCCTCTGAGCTATTCCAGAAGTAGTGAGGAGGCTTTTT
TGGAGGCCTAGGCTTTTGCAAAAAGCTCCCGGGAGCTTGTATATCCATTTTCGGATCTGATCAAGAGACA
GGATGAGGATCGTTTCGCATGATTGAACAAGATGGATTGCACGCAGGTTCTCCGGCCGCTTGGGTGGAGA
GGCTATTCGGCTATGACTGGGCACAACAGACAATCGGCTGCTCTGATGCCGCCGTGTTCCGGCTGTCAGC
GCAGGGGCGCCCGGTTCTTTTTGTCAAGACCGACCTGTCCGGTGCCCTGAATGAACTGCAGGACGAGGCA
GCGCGGCTATCGTGGCTGGCCACGACGGGCGTTCCTTGCGCAGCTGTGCTCGACGTTGTCACTGAAGCGG
GAAGGGACTGGCTGCTATTGGGCGAAGTGCCGGGGCAGGATCTCCTGTCATCTCACCTTGCTCCTGCCGA
GAAAGTATCCATCATGGCTGATGCAATGCGGCGGCTGCATACGCTTGATCCGGCTACCTGCCCATTCGAC
CACCAAGCGAAACATCGCATCGAGCGAGCACGTACTCGGATGGAAGCCGGTCTTGTCGATCAGGATGATC
TGGACGAAGAGCATCAGGGGCTCGCGCCAGCCGAACTGTTCGCCAGGCTCAAGGCGCGCATGCCCGACGG
CGAGGATCTCGTCGTGACCCATGGCGATGCCTGCTTGCCGAATATCATGGTGGAAAATGGCCGCTTTTCT
GGATTCATCGACTGTGGCCGGCTGGGTGTGGCGGACCGCTATCAGGACATAGCGTTGGCTACCCGTGATA
TTGCTGAAGAGCTTGGCGGCGAATGGGCTGACCGCTTCCTCGTGCTTTACGGTATCGCCGCTCCCGATTC
GCAGCGCATCGCCTTCTATCGCCTTCTTGACGAGTTCTTCTGAGCGGGACTCTGGGGTTCGAAATGACCG
ACCAAGCGACGCCCAACCTGCCATCACGAGATTTCGATTCCACCGCCGCCTTCTATGAAAGGTTGGGCTT
CGGAATCGTTTTCCGGGACGCCGGCTGGATGATCCTCCAGCGCGGGGATCTCATGCTGGAGTTCTTCGCC
CACCCCAACTTGTTTATTGCAGCTTATAATGGTTACAAATAAAGCAATAGCATCACAAATTTCACAAATA
AAGCATTTTTTTCACTGCATTCTAGTTGTGGTTTGTCCAAACTCATCAATGTATCTTATCATGTCTGTAT
ACCGTCGACCTCTAGCTAGAGCTTGGCGTAATCATGGTCATAGCTGTTTCCTGTGTGAAATTGTTATCCG
CTCACAATTCCACACAACATACGAGCCGGAAGCATAAAGTGTAAAGCCTGGGGTGCCTAATGAGTGAGCT
AACTCACATTAATTGCGTTGCGCTCACTGCCCGCTTTCCAGTCGGGAAACCTGTCGTGCCAGCTGCATTA
ATGAATCGGCCAACGCGCGGGGAGAGGCGGTTTGCGTATTGGGCGCTCTTCCGCTTCCTCGCTCACTGAC
TCGCTGCGCTCGGTCGTTCGGCTGCGGCGAGCGGTATCAGCTCACTCAAAGGCGGTAATACGGTTATCCA
CAGAATCAGGGGATAACGCAGGAAAGAACATGTGAGCAAAAGGCCAGCAAAAGGCCAGGAACCGTAAAAA
GGCCGCGTTGCTGGCGTTTTTCCATAGGCTCCGCCCCCCTGACGAGCATCACAAAAATCGACGCTCAAGT
CAGAGGTGGCGAAACCCGACAGGACTATAAAGATACCAGGCGTTTCCCCCTGGAAGCTCCCTCGTGCGCT
CTCCTGTTCCGACCCTGCCGCTTACCGGATACCTGTCCGCCTTTCTCCCTTCGGGAAGCGTGGCGCTTTC
TCATAGCTCACGCTGTAGGTATCTCAGTTCGGTGTAGGTCGTTCGCTCCAAGCTGGGCTGTGTGCACGAA
CCCCCCGTTCAGCCCGACCGCTGCGCCTTATCCGGTAACTATCGTCTTGAGTCCAACCCGGTAAGACACG
ACTTATCGCCACTGGCAGCAGCCACTGGTAACAGGATTAGCAGAGCGAGGTATGTAGGCGGTGCTACAGA
GTTCTTGAAGTGGTGGCCTAACTACGGCTACACTAGAAGAACAGTATTTGGTATCTGCGCTCTGCTGAAG
CCAGTTACCTTCGGAAAAAGAGTTGGTAGCTCTTGATCCGGCAAACAAACCACCGCTGGTAGCGGTGGTT
TTTTTGTTTGCAAGCAGCAGATTACGCGCAGAAAAAAAGGATCTCAAGAAGATCCTTTGATCTTTTCTAC
GGGGTCTGACGCTCAGTGGAACGAAAACTCACGTTAAGGGATTTTGGTCATGAGATTATCAAAAAGGATC
TTCACCTAGATCCTTTTAAATTAAAAATGAAGTTTTAAATCAATCTAAAGTATATATGAGTAAACTTGGT
CTGACAGTTACCAATGCTTAATCAGTGAGGCACCTATCTCAGCGATCTGTCTATTTCGTTCATCCATAGT
TGCCTGACTCCCCGTCGTGTAGATAACTACGATACGGGAGGGCTTACCATCTGGCCCCAGTGCTGCAATG
ATACCGCGAGACCCACGCTCACCGGCTCCAGATTTATCAGCAATAAACCAGCCAGCCGGAAGGGCCGAGC
GCAGAAGTGGTCCTGCAACTTTATCCGCCTCCATCCAGTCTATTAATTGTTGCCGGGAAGCTAGAGTAAG
TAGTTCGCCAGTTAATAGTTTGCGCAACGTTGTTGCCATTGCTACAGGCATCGTGGTGTCACGCTCGTCG
TTTGGTATGGCTTCATTCAGCTCCGGTTCCCAACGATCAAGGCGAGTTACATGATCCCCCATGTTGTGCA
AAAAAGCGGTTAGCTCCTTCGGTCCTCCGATCGTTGTCAGAAGTAAGTTGGCCGCAGTGTTATCACTCAT
GGTTATGGCAGCACTGCATAATTCTCTTACTGTCATGCCATCCGTAAGATGCTTTTCTGTGACTGGTGAG
TACTCAACCAAGTCATTCTGAGAATAGTGTATGCGGCGACCGAGTTGCTCTTGCCCGGCGTCAATACGGG
ATAATACCGCGCCACATAGCAGAACTTTAAAAGTGCTCATCATTGGAAAACGTTCTTCGGGGCGAAAACT
CTCAAGGATCTTACCGCTGTTGAGATCCAGTTCAATGTAACCCACTCGTGCACCCAACTGATCTTCAGCA
TCTTTTACTTTCACCAGCGTTTCTGGGTGAGCAAAAACAGGAAGGCAAAATGCCGCAAAAAAGGGAATAA
GGGCGACACGGAAATGTTGAATACTCATACTCTTCCTTTTTCAATATTATTGAAGCATTTATCAGGGTTA
TTGTCTCATGAGCGGATACATATTTGAATGTATTTAGAAAAATAAACAAATAGGGGTTCCGCGCACATTT
CCCCGAAAAGTGCCACCTGACGTC
